>Addgene plasmid #27342 | LeGO-T2 | depositor full sequence | sequence record 12891 | Author sequence
GTCGACGGATCGGGAGATCTCCCGATCCCCTATGGTGCACTCTCAGTACAATCTGCTCTGATGCCGCATA
GTTAAGCCAGTATCTGCTCCCTGCTTGTGTGTTGGAGGTCGCTGAGTAGTGCGCGAGCAAAATTTAAGCT
ACAACAAGGCAAGGCTTGACCGACAATTGCATGAAGAATCTGCTTAGGGTTAGGCGTTTTGCGCTGCTTC
GCGATGTACGGGCCAGATATACGCGTTGACATTGATTATTGACTAGTTATTAATAGTAATCAATTACGGG
GTCATTAGTTCATAGCCCATATATGGAGTTCCGCGTTACATAACTTACGGTAAATGGCCCGCCTGGCTGA
CCGCCCAACGACCCCCGCCCATTGACGTCAATAATGACGTATGTTCCCATAGTAACGCCAATAGGGACTT
TCCATTGACGTCAATGGGTGGAGTATTTACGGTAAACTGCCCACTTGGCAGTACATCAAGTGTATCATAT
GCCAAGTACGCCCCCTATTGACGTCAATGACGGTAAATGGCCCGCCTGGCATTATGCCCAGTACATGACC
TTATGGGACTTTCCTACTTGGCAGTACATCTACGTATTAGTCATCGCTATTACCATGGTGATGCGGTTTT
GGCAGTACATCAATGGGCGTGGATAGCGGTTTGACTCACGGGGATTTCCAAGTCTCCACCCCATTGACGT
CAATGGGAGTTTGTTTTGGCACCAAAATCAACGGGACTTTCCAAAATGTCGTAACAACTCCGCCCCATTG
ACGCAAATGGGCGGTAGGCGTGTACGGTGGGAGGTCTATATAAGCAGCGCGTTTTGCCTGTACTGGGTCT
CTCTGGTTAGACCAGATCTGAGCCTGGGAGCTCTCTGGCTAACTAGGGAACCCACTGCTTAAGCCTCAAT
AAAGCTTGCCTTGAGTGCTTCAAGTAGTGTGTGCCCGTCTGTTGTGTGACTCTGGTAACTAGAGATCCCT
CAGACCCTTTTAGTCAGTGTGGAAAATCTCTAGCAGTGGCGCCCGAACAGGGACTTGAAAGCGAAAGGGA
AACCAGAGGAGCTCTCTCGACGCAGGACTCGGCTTGCTGAAGCGCGCACGGCAAGAGGCGAGGGGCGGCG
ACTGGTGAGTACGCCAAAAATTTTGACTAGCGGAGGCTAGAAGGAGAGAGATGGGTGCGAGAGCGTCAGT
ATTAAGCGGGGGAGAATTAGATCGCGATGGGAAAAAATTCGGTTAAGGCCAGGGGGAAAGAAAAAATATA
AATTAAAACATATAGTATGGGCAAGCAGGGAGCTAGAACGATTCGCAGTTAATCCTGGCCTGTTAGAAAC
ATCAGAAGGCTGTAGACAAATACTGGGACAGCTACAACCATCCCTTCAGACAGGATCAGAAGAACTTAGA
TCATTATATAATACAGTAGCAACCCTCTATTGTGTGCATCAAAGGATAGAGATAAAAGACACCAAGGAAG
CTTTAGACAAGATAGAGGAAGAGCAAAACAAAAGTAAGACCACCGCACAGCAAGCGGCCGGCCGCGCTGA
TCTTCAGACCTGGAGGAGGAGATATGAGGGACAATTGGAGAAGTGAATTATATAAATATAAAGTAGTAAA
AATTGAACCATTAGGAGTAGCACCCACCAAGGCAAAGAGAAGAGTGGTGCAGAGAGAAAAAAGAGCAGTG
GGAATAGGAGCTTTGTTCCTTGGGTTCTTGGGAGCAGCAGGAAGCACTATGGGCGCAGCGTCAATGACGC
TGACGGTACAGGCCAGACAATTATTGTCTGGTATAGTGCAGCAGCAGAACAATTTGCTGAGGGCTATTGA
GGCGCAACAGCATCTGTTGCAACTCACAGTCTGGGGCATCAAGCAGCTCCAGGCAAGAATCCTGGCTGTG
GAAAGATACCTAAAGGATCAACAGCTCCTGGGGATTTGGGGTTGCTCTGGAAAACTCATTTGCACCACTG
CTGTGCCTTGGAATGCTAGTTGGAGTAATAAATCTCTGGAACAGATTTGGAATCACACGACCTGGATGGA
GTGGGACAGAGAAATTAACAATTACACAAGCTTAATACACTCCTTAATTGAAGAATCGCAAAACCAGCAA
GAAAAGAATGAACAAGAATTATTGGAATTAGATAAATGGGCAAGTTTGTGGAATTGGTTTAACATAACAA
ATTGGCTGTGGTATATAAAATTATTCATAATGATAGTAGGAGGCTTGGTAGGTTTAAGAATAGTTTTTGC
TGTACTTTCTATAGTGAATAGAGTTAGGCAGGGATATTCACCATTATCGTTTCAGACCCACCTCCCAACC
CCGAGGGGACCCGACAGGCCCGAAGGAATAGAAGAAGAAGGTGGAGAGAGAGACAGAGACAGATCCATTC
GATTAGTGAACGGATCGGCACTGCGTGCGCCAATTCTGCAGACAAATGGCAGTATTCATCCACAATTTTA
AAAGAAAAGGGGGGATTGGGGGGTACAGTGCAGGGGAAAGAATAGTAGACATAATAGCAACAGACATACA
AACTAAAGAATTACAAAAACAAATTACAAAAATTCAAAATTTTCGGGTTTATTACAGGGACAGCAGAGAT
CCAGTTTGGTTAGTACCGGGCCCGCTCTAGTCGAGGTCGACGGTATCGATAAGCTCGCTTCACGAGATTC
CAGCAGGTCGAGGGACCTAATAACTTCGTATAGCATACATTATACGAAGTTATATTAAGGGTTCCAAGCT
TAAGCGGCCGCTGAAAGACCCCACCTGTAGGTTTGGCAAGCTAGCTGCAGTAACGCCATTTTGCAAGGCA
TGGAAAAATACCAAACCAAGAATAGAGAAGTTCAGATCAAGGGCGGGTACATGAAAATAGCTAACGTTGG
GCCAAACAGGATATCTGCGGTGAGCAGTTTCGGCCCCGGCCCGGGGCCAAGAACAGATGGTCACCGCAGT
TTCGGCCCCGGCCCGAGGCCAAGAACAGATGGTCCCCAGATATGGCCCAACCCTCAGCAGTTTCTTAAGA
CCCATCAGATGTTTCCAGGCTCCCCCAAGGACCTGAAATGACCCTGCGCCTTATTTGAATTAACCAATCA
GCCTGCTTCTCGCTTCTGTTCGCGCGCTTCTGCTTCCCGAGCTCTATAAAAGAGCTCACAACCCCTCACT
CGGCGCGCCAGTCCTCCGATTGACTGAGTCGCCCGGATCCCGCCACCATGGTGAGCAAGGGCGAGGAGGT
CATCAAAGAGTTCATGCGCTTCAAGGTGCGCATGGAGGGCTCCATGAACGGCCACGAGTTCGAGATCGAG
GGCGAGGGCGAGGGCCGCCCCTACGAGGGCACCCAGACCGCCAAGCTGAAGGTGACCAAGGGCGGCCCCC
TGCCCTTCGCCTGGGACATCCTGTCCCCCCAGTTCATGTACGGCTCCAAGGCGTACGTGAAGCACCCCGC
CGACATCCCCGATTACAAGAAGCTGTCCTTCCCCGAGGGCTTCAAGTGGGAGCGCGTGATGAACTTCGAG
GACGGCGGTCTGGTGACCGTGACCCAGGACTCCTCCCTGCAGGACGGCACGCTGATCTACAAGGTGAAGA
TGCGCGGCACCAACTTCCCCCCCGACGGCCCCGTAATGCAGAAGAAGACCATGGGCTGGGAGGCCTCCAC
CGAGCGCCTGTACCCCCGCGACGGCGTGCTGAAGGGCGAGATCCACCAGGCCCTGAAGCTGAAGGACGGC
GGCCACTACCTGGTGGAGTTCAAGACCATCTACATGGCCAAGAAGCCCGTGCAACTGCCCGGCTACTACT
ACGTGGACACCAAGCTGGACATCACCTCCCACAACGAGGACTACACCATCGTGGAACAGTACGAGCGCTC
CGAGGGCCGCCACCACCTGTTCCTGGGGCATGGCACCGGCAGCACCGGCAGCGGCAGCTCCGGCACCGCC
TCCTCCGAGGACAACAACATGGCCGTCATCAAAGAGTTCATGCGCTTCAAGGTGCGCATGGAGGGCTCCA
TGAACGGCCACGAGTTCGAGATCGAGGGCGAGGGCGAGGGCCGCCCCTACGAGGGCACCCAGACCGCCAA
GCTGAAGGTGACCAAGGGCGGCCCCCTGCCCTTCGCCTGGGACATCCTGTCCCCCCAGTTCATGTACGGC
TCCAAGGCGTACGTGAAGCACCCCGCCGACATCCCCGATTACAAGAAGCTGTCCTTCCCCGAGGGCTTCA
AGTGGGAGCGCGTGATGAACTTCGAGGACGGCGGTCTGGTGACCGTGACCCAGGACTCCTCCCTGCAGGA
CGGCACGCTGATCTACAAGGTGAAGATGCGCGGCACCAACTTCCCCCCCGACGGCCCCGTAATGCAGAAG
AAGACCATGGGCTGGGAGGCCTCCACCGAGCGCCTGTACCCCCGCGACGGCGTGCTGAAGGGCGAGATCC
ACCAGGCCCTGAAGCTGAAGGACGGCGGCCACTACCTGGTGGAGTTCAAGACCATCTACATGGCCAAGAA
GCCCGTGCAACTGCCCGGCTACTACTACGTGGACACCAAGCTGGACATCACCTCCCACAACGAGGACTAC
ACCATCGTGGAACAGTACGAGCGCTCCGAGGGCCGCCACCACCTGTTCCTGTACGGCATGGACGAGCTGT
ACAAGTAAGAATTCGTCGAGGGACCTAATAACTTCGTATAGCATACATTATACGAAGTTATACATGTTTA
AGGGTTCCGGTTCCACTAGGTACAATTCGATATCAAGCTTATCGATAATCAACCTCTGGATTACAAAATT
TGTGAAAGATTGACTGGTATTCTTAACTATGTTGCTCCTTTTACGCTATGTGGATACGCTGCTTTAATGC
CTTTGTATCATGCTATTGCTTCCCGTATGGCTTTCATTTTCTCCTCCTTGTATAAATCCTGGTTGCTGTC
TCTTTATGAGGAGTTGTGGCCCGTTGTCAGGCAACGTGGCGTGGTGTGCACTGTGTTTGCTGACGCAACC
CCCACTGGTTGGGGCATTGCCACCACCTGTCAGCTCCTTTCCGGGACTTTCGCTTTCCCCCTCCCTATTG
CCACGGCGGAACTCATCGCCGCCTGCCTTGCCCGCTGCTGGACAGGGGCTCGGCTGTTGGGCACTGACAA
TTCCGTGGTGTTGTCGGGGAAATCATCGTCCTTTCCTTGGCTGCTCGCCTGTGTTGCCACCTGGATTCTG
CGCGGGACGTCCTTCTGCTACGTCCCTTCGGCCCTCAATCCAGCGGACCTTCCTTCCCGCGGCCTGCTGC
CGGCTCTGCGGCCTCTTCCGCGTCTTCGCCTTCGCCCTCAGACGAGTCGGATCTCCCTTTGGGCCGCCTC
CCCGCATCGATACCGTCGACCTCGATCGAGACCTAGAAAAACATGGAGCAATCACAAGTAGCAATACAGC
AGCTACCAATGCTGATTGTGCCTGGCTAGAAGCACAAGAGGAGGAGGAGGTGGGTTTTCCAGTCACACCT
CAGGTACCTTTAAGACCAATGACTTACAAGGCAGCTGTAGATCTTAGCCACTTTTTAAAAGAAAAGGGGG
GACTGGAAGGGCTAATTCACTCCCAACGAAGACAAGATATCCTTGATCTGTGGATCTACCACACACAAGG
CTACTTCCCTGATTGGCAGAACTACACACCAGGGCCAGGGATCAGATATCCACTGACCTTTGGATGGTGC
TACAAGCTAGTACCAGTTGAGCAAGAGAAGGTAGAAGAAGCCAATGAAGGAGAGAACACCCGCTTGTTAC
ACCCTGTGAGCCTGCATGGGATGGATGACCCGGAGAGAGAAGTATTAGAGTGGAGGTTTGACAGCCGCCT
AGCATTTCATCACATGGCCCGAGAGCTGCATCCGGACTGTACTGGGTCTCTCTGGTTAGACCAGATCTGA
GCCTGGGAGCTCTCTGGCTAACTAGGGAACCCACTGCTTAAGCCTCAATAAAGCTTGCCTTGAGTGCTTC
AAGTAGTGTGTGCCCGTCTGTTGTGTGACTCTGGTAACTAGAGATCCCTCAGACCCTTTTAGTCAGTGTG
GAAAATCTCTAGCAGCATGTGAGCAAAAGGCCAGCAAAAGGCCAGGAACCGTAAAAAGGCCGCGTTGCTG
GCGTTTTTCCATAGGCTCCGCCCCCCTGACGAGCATCACAAAAATCGACGCTCAAGTCAGAGGTGGCGAA
ACCCGACAGGACTATAAAGATACCAGGCGTTTCCCCCTGGAAGCTCCCTCGTGCGCTCTCCTGTTCCGAC
CCTGCCGCTTACCGGATACCTGTCCGCCTTTCTCCCTTCGGGAAGCGTGGCGCTTTCTCATAGCTCACGC
TGTAGGTATCTCAGTTCGGTGTAGGTCGTTCGCTCCAAGCTGGGCTGTGTGCACGAACCCCCCGTTCAGC
CCGACCGCTGCGCCTTATCCGGTAACTATCGTCTTGAGTCCAACCCGGTAAGACACGACTTATCGCCACT
GGCAGCAGCCACTGGTAACAGGATTAGCAGAGCGAGGTATGTAGGCGGTGCTACAGAGTTCTTGAAGTGG
TGGCCTAACTACGGCTACACTAGAAGAACAGTATTTGGTATCTGCGCTCTGCTGAAGCCAGTTACCTTCG
GAAAAAGAGTTGGTAGCTCTTGATCCGGCAAACAAACCACCGCTGGTAGCGGTGGTTTTTTTGTTTGCAA
GCAGCAGATTACGCGCAGAAAAAAAGGATCTCAAGAAGATCCTTTGATCTTTTCTACGGGGTCTGACGCT
CAGTGGAACGAAAACTCACGTTAAGGGATTTTGGTCATGAGATTATCAAAAAGGATCTTCACCTAGATCC
TTTTAAATTAAAAATGAAGTTTTAAATCAATCTAAAGTATATATGAGTAAACTTGGTCTGACAGTTACCA
ATGCTTAATCAGTGAGGCACCTATCTCAGCGATCTGTCTATTTCGTTCATCCATAGTTGCCTGACTCCCC
GTCGTGTAGATAACTACGATACGGGAGGGCTTACCATCTGGCCCCAGTGCTGCAATGATACCGCGAGACC
CACGCTCACCGGCTCCAGATTTATCAGCAATAAACCAGCCAGCCGGAAGGGCCGAGCGCAGAAGTGGTCC
TGCAACTTTATCCGCCTCCATCCAGTCTATTAATTGTTGCCGGGAAGCTAGAGTAAGTAGTTCGCCAGTT
AATAGTTTGCGCAACGTTGTTGCCATTGCTACAGGCATCGTGGTGTCACGCTCGTCGTTTGGTATGGCTT
CATTCAGCTCCGGTTCCCAACGATCAAGGCGAGTTACATGATCCCCCATGTTGTGCAAAAAAGCGGTTAG
CTCCTTCGGTCCTCCGATCGTTGTCAGAAGTAAGTTGGCCGCAGTGTTATCACTCATGGTTATGGCAGCA
CTGCATAATTCTCTTACTGTCATGCCATCCGTAAGATGCTTTTCTGTGACTGGTGAGTACTCAACCAAGT
CATTCTGAGAATAGTGTATGCGGCGACCGAGTTGCTCTTGCCCGGCGTCAATACGGGATAATACCGCGCC
ACATAGCAGAACTTTAAAAGTGCTCATCATTGGAAAACGTTCTTCGGGGCGAAAACTCTCAAGGATCTTA
CCGCTGTTGAGATCCAGTTCGATGTAACCCACTCGTGCACCCAACTGATCTTCAGCATCTTTTACTTTCA
CCAGCGTTTCTGGGTGAGCAAAAACAGGAAGGCAAAATGCCGCAAAAAAGGGAATAAGGGCGACACGGAA
ATGTTGAATACTCATACTCTTCCTTTTTCAATATTATTGAAGCATTTATCAGGGTTATTGTCTCATGAGC
GGATACATATTTGAATGTATTTAGAAAAATAAACAAATAGGGGTTCCGCGCACATTTCCCCGAAAAGTGC
CACCTGAC
Features (pLannotate 1.2.2; 22 found; start..end, strand, type, name):
     31..83      -  misc_feature   bom (fragment): basis of mobility region from pBR322
    238..617     +  enhancer       CMV enhancer: human cytomegalovirus immediate early enhancer
    618..817     +  promoter       CMV promoter: human cytomegalovirus (CMV) immediate early promoter
    835..1015    +  LTR            5' LTR (truncated): truncated 5' long terminal repeat (LTR) from HIV-1
   1062..1187    +  misc_feature   HIV-1 Ψ: packaging signal of human immunodeficiency virus type 1
   1171..1509    +  CDS            HIV-1 gag (fragment): gag protein from human immunodeficiency virus 1; gag
   1686..1919    +  misc_feature   RRE: The Rev response element (RRE) of HIV-1 allows for Rev-dependent mRNA export from the nucleus to the cytoplasm.
   2296..2396    +  CDS            Rev (fragment): human immunodeficiency virus 1 (HIV-1) Rev protein; rev; enhances nuclear export of unspliced and incompletely spliced viral mRNAs
   2446..2563    +  misc_feature   cPPT/CTS: central polypurine tract and central termination sequence of HIV-1
   2621..2645    -  misc_feature   MCS (fragment): pBluescript multiple cloning site
   2680..2713    +  protein_bind   loxP: Cre-mediated recombination occurs in the 8-bp core sequence (GCATACAT). Cre recombinase
   2780..3186    +  promoter       SFFV promoter: spleen focus-forming virus long terminal repeat (LTR) promoter
   3198..4625    +  CDS            tdTomato: tdTomato is a basic (constitutively fluorescent) orange fluorescent protein published in 2004, derived from Discosoma sp.. It is reported to be a somewhat slowly-maturing tandem dimer with low acid sensitivity.
   4648..4681    +  protein_bind   loxP: Cre-mediated recombination occurs in the 8-bp core sequence (GCATACAT). Cre recombinase
   4714..4737    +  misc_feature   MCS (fragment): pBluescript multiple cloning site
   4737..5325    +  misc_feature   WPRE: woodchuck hepatitis virus posttranscriptional regulatory element
   5326..5345    +  misc_feature   MCS (fragment): pBluescript multiple cloning site
   5347..5847    +  CDS            nef (fragment): NEF_HV1LA - Experimental evidence at protein level: Swiss-Prot protein existence level 1. Extracellular Nef protein targets CD4(+) T-lymphocytes for apoptosis by interacting with CXCR4 surface receptors. From Human immunodeficiency virus type 1 group M subtype B (isolate Lai) (HIV-1).
   5854..6034    +  LTR            5' LTR (truncated): truncated 5' long terminal repeat (LTR) from HIV-1
   6096..6684    -  rep_origin     ori: high-copy-number ColE1/pMB1/pBR322/pUC origin of replication
   6855..7715    -  CDS            AmpR: β-lactamase; bla; confers resistance to ampicillin, carbenicillin, and related antibiotics
   7716..7820    -  promoter       AmpR promoter: bla
