[The description below was written by a language model from this plasmid's Addgene catalogue record and pLannotate feature annotations shown in this document.]
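Description:
LeGO-T2 is an HIV-1-derived, third-generation lentiviral vector from the LeGO ("lentiviral gene ontology") series, built on a derivative of the pLentiLox3.7 backbone and intended for stable fluorescent marking of mammalian cells. In bacteria it is maintained as a high-copy plasmid through a ColE1/pUC-type origin and selected with ampicillin via the β-lactamase gene. The full depositor sequence is 7,848 nt, consistent with the catalogued backbone plus insert.

The viral genome is transcribed in packaging cells from a CMV enhancer/promoter fused to a truncated 5' LTR, the Tat-independent arrangement typical of third-generation designs. Downstream lie the Ψ packaging signal with an adjoining gag fragment, the Rev response element for Rev-dependent nuclear export of the full-length RNA, and the cPPT/CTS, which aids nuclear import of the reverse-transcribed genome. The payload is an internal spleen focus-forming virus (SFFV) LTR promoter driving tdTomato, a bright orange-red tandem-dimer fluorescent protein derived from Discosoma, cloned between preserved BamHI and EcoRI sites. Two loxP sites in the same orientation flank the SFFV–tdTomato cassette, so Cre recombinase should be able to excise the marker after integration. A WPRE follows to enhance transcript stability and expression. The genome ends in a region annotated as a nef fragment followed by a truncated LTR, which the annotation tool labels as a 5' LTR but which occupies the 3' LTR position.

Because the vector carries no viral structural or enzymatic genes, particles must be produced by co-transfection with second- or third-generation packaging plasmids plus an envelope plasmid such as VSV-G. The resulting virus gives constitutive red labelling of transduced cells for tracking or multicolour marking experiments.
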