Addgene plasmid #27342: LeGO-T2
Depositing lab: Boris Fehse. Depositing organization: Universitaetsklinikum Hamburg-Eppendorf. Publication: A multicolor panel of novel lentiviral "gene ontology" (LeGO) vectors for functional gene analysis. Weber K, Bartsch U, Stocking C, Fehse B. Mol Ther. 2008 Apr . 16(4):698-706. 10.1038/mt.2008.6 PubMed 18362927.
Backbone
  Vector backbone: LeGO
  Backbone size w/o insert (bp): 6417
  Vector type: Mammalian Expression, Lentiviral
Growth in bacteria
  Bacterial resistance: Ampicillin, 100 μg/mL
  Growth temperature: 37°C
  Growth strain: Stbl3
  Growth instructions: Any (like TOP10, XL10-Gold or Stbl)
  Copy number: High Copy
Gene/Insert
  Gene/Insert name: SFFV promoter, tdTomato
  Insert size (bp): 1431
  Cloning method: Restriction Enzyme; 5′ cloning site BamHI (not destroyed); 3′ cloning site EcoRI (not destroyed)
  Sequencing primers: 5′ GAGCTCACAACCCCTCACTC
Resource information
  A portion of this plasmid was derived from a plasmid made by: The tdTomato cDNA is from the Tsien lab (http://www.tsienlab.ucsd.edu). The lenti backbone is a derivative of pLentiLox3.7 developed at the MIT (http://web.mit.edu/jacks-lab/protocols/pll37.htm).
Terms and licenses: Academic/Nonprofit Terms; Industry Terms: Not Available to Industry
Depositor comments: HIV-1 derived third generation lentiviral vector for stable cell marking. Use second generation (like psPAX2) or third generation (like pMDLg/pRRE + pRSV-Rev) systems for packaging in addition to a VSV-G expressing plasmid (or another envelope protein). Please visit the LeGO-Vector home page for more information: http://www.LentiGO-Vectors.de
How to cite: LeGO-T2 was a gift from Boris Fehse (Addgene plasmid # 27342 ; http://n2t.net/addgene:27342 ; RRID:Addgene_27342)
