>Addgene plasmid #27342 | LeGO-T2 | addgene partial sequence | sequence record 33655 | 27342 with SFFVpro-F (5' CTTCTGCTTCCCGAGCTCTA 3')
GTCCTCCGATTGACTGAGTCGCCCGGATCCCGCCACCATGGTGAGCAAGGGCGAGGAGGTCATCAAAGAG
TTCATGCGCTTCAAGGTGCGCATGGAGGGCTCCATGAACGGCCACGAGTTCGAGATCGAGGGCGAGGGCG
AGGGCCGCCCCTACGAGGGCACCCAGACCGCCAAGCTGAAGGTGACCAAGGGCGGCCCCCTGCCCTTCGC
CTGGGACATCCTGTCCCCCCAGTTCATGTACGGCTCCAAGGCGTACGTGAAGCACCCCGCCGACATCCCC
GATTACAAGAAGCTGTCCTTCCCCGAGGGCTTCAAGTGGGAGCGCGTGATGAACTTCGAGGACGGCGGTC
TGGTGACCGTGACCCAGGACTCCTCCCTGCAGGACGGCACGCTGATCTACAAGGTGAAGATGCGCGGCAC
CAACTTCCCCCCCGACGGCCCCGTAATGCAGAAGAAGACCATGGGCTGGGAGGCCTCCACCGAGCGCCTG
TACCCCCGCGACGGCGTGCTGAAGGGCGAGATCCACCAGGCCCTGAAGCTGAAGGACGGCGGCCACTACC
TGGTGGAGTTCAAGACCATCTACATGGCCAAGAAGCCCGTGCAACTGCCCGGCTACTACTACGTGGACAC
CAAGCTGGACATCACCTCCCACAACGAGGACTACACCATCGTGGAACAGTACGAGCGCTCCGAGGGCCGC
CACCACCTGTTCCTGGGGCATGGCACCGGCAGCACCGGCAGCGGCAGCTCCGGCACCGCCTCCTCCGAGG
ACAACAACATGGCCGTCATCAAAGAGTTCATGCGCTTCAAGGTGCGCATGGAGGGCTCCATGAACGGCCA
CGAGTTCGAGATCGAGGGCGAGGGCGAGGGCCGCCCCTACGAGGGCACCCAGACCGCCAAGCTGAAGG
