>Addgene plasmid #27342 | LeGO-T2 | addgene partial sequence | sequence record 33656 | 27342 with tdTomato-Rev (tctttgatgacggccatgt)
CCGCTGCCGGTGCTGCCGGTGCCATGCCCCAGGAACAGGTGGTGGCGGCCCTCGGAGCGCTCGTACTGTT
CCACGATGGTGTAGTCCTCGTTGTGGGAGGTGATGTCCAGCTTGGTGTCCACGTAGTAGTAGCCGGGCAG
TTGCACGGGCTTCTTGGCCATGTAGATGGTCTTGAACTCCACCAGGTAGTGGCCGCCGTCCTTCAGCTTC
AGGGCCTGGTGGATCTCGCCCTTCAGCACGCCGTCGCGGGGGTACAGGCGCTCGGTGGAGGCCTCCCAGC
CCATGGTCTTCTTCTGCATTACGGGGCCGTCGGGGGGGAAGTTGGTGCCGCGCATCTTCACCTTGTAGAT
CAGCGTGCCGTCCTGCAGGGAGGAGTCCTGGGTCACGGTCACCAGACCGCCGTCCTCGAAGTTCATCACG
CGCTCCCACTTGAAGCCCTCGGGGAAGGACAGCTTCTTGTAATCGGGGATGTCGGCGGGGTGCTTCACGT
ACGCCTTGGAGCCGTACATGAACTGGGGGGACAGGATGTCCCAGGCGAAGGGCAGGGGGCCGCCCTTGGT
CACCTTCAGCTTGGCGGTCTGGGTGCCCTCGTAGGGGCGGCCCTCGCCCTCGCCCTCGATCTCGAACTCG
TGGCCGTTCATGGAGCCCTCCATGCGCACCTTGAAGCGCATGAACTCTTTGATGACCTCCTCGCCCTTGC
TCACCATGGTGGCGGGATCCGGGCGACTCAGTCAATCGGA
